>Addgene plasmid #132575 | TJF229 | addgene full sequence | sequence record 265195 | Addgene NGS Result
GTTCATTATCCATCCTCCATCGCCACGATAGTTCATGGCGATAGGTAGAATAGCAATGAACGATTATCCC
TATCAAGCATTCTGACTGATAATTGCTCACACGAATTCATTAAAGAGGAGAAAGGTACCATGGTGAGCAA
GGGCGAAGAAGATAACATGGCCATCATCAAGGAGTTCATGCGCTTCAAGGTGCACATGGAGGGCTCCGTG
AACGGCCACGAGTTCGAGATCGAGGGCGAGGGCGAGGGCCGCCCCTACGAGGGCACCCAGACCGCCAAGC
TGAAGGTGACCAAGGGTGGCCCCCTGCCCTTCGCCTGGGACATCCTGTCCCCTCAGTTCATGTACGGCTC
CAAGGCCTACGTGAAGCACCCCGCCGACATCCCCGACTACTTGAAGCTGTCCTTCCCCGAGGGCTTCAAG
TGGGAGCGCGTGATGAACTTCGAGGACGGCGGCGTGGTGACCGTGACCCAGGACTCCTCCCTGCAGGACG
GCGAGTTCATCTACAAGGTGAAGCTGCGCGGCACCAACTTCCCCTCCGACGGCCCCGTAATGCAGAAGAA
GACCATGGGCTGGGAGGCCTCCTCCGAGCGGATGTACCCCGAGGACGGCGCCCTGAAGGGCGAGATCAAG
CAGAGGCTGAAGCTGAAGGACGGCGGCCACTACGACGCTGAGGTCAAGACCACCTACAAGGCCAAGAAGC
CCGTGCAGCTGCCCGGCGCCTACAACGTCAACATCAAGTTGGACATCACCTCCCACAACGAGGACTACAC
CATCGTGGAACAGTACGAACGCGCCGAGGGCCGCCACTCCACCGGCGGCATGGACGAGCTGTACAAGTAA
CCCGGGGGATCCCATGGTACGCGTGCTAGAGGCATCAAATAAAACGAAAGGCTCAGTCGAAAGACTGGGC
CTTTCGTTTTATCTGTTGTTTGTCGGTGAACGCTCTCCTGAGTAGGACAAATCCGCCGCCCTAGACCTAG
CACAGCTAACACCACGTCGTCCCTATCTGCTGCCCTAGGTCTATGAGTGGTTGCTGGATAACTTTACGGG
CATGCATAAGGCTCGTATAATATATTCAGGGAGACCACAACGGTTTCCCTCTACAAATAATTTTGTTTAA
CTTTGAATTCTTCACACAGGAAACCGGTACCATGAATATTCGTGATCTTGAGTACCTGGTGGCATTGGCT
GAACACCGCCATTTTCGGCGTGCGGCAGATTCCTGCCACGTTAGCCAGCCGACGCTTAGCGGGCAAATTC
GTAAGCTGGAAGATGAGCTGGGCGTGATGTTGCTGGAGCGGACCAGCCGTAAAGTGTTGTTCACCCAGGC
GGGAATGCTGCTGGTGGATCAGGCGCGTACCGTGCTGCGTGAGGTGAAAGTCCTTAAAGAGATGGCAAGC
CAGCAGGGCGAGACGATGTCCGGACCGCTGCACATTGGTTTGATTCCCACAGTTGGACCGTACCTGCTAC
CGCATATTATCCCTATGCTGCACCAGACCTTTCCAAAGCTGGAAATGTATCTGCATGAAGCACAGACCCA
CCAGTTACTGGCGCAACTGGACAGCGGCAAACTCGATTGCGTGATCCTCGCGCTGGTGAAAGAGAGCGAA
GCATTCATTGAAGTGCCGTTGTTTGATGAGCCAATGTTGCTGGCTATCTATGAAGATCACCCGTGGGCGA
ACCGCGAATGCGTACCGATGGCCGATCTGGCAGGGGAAAAACTGCTGATGCTGGAAGATGGTCACTGTTT
GCGCGATCAGGCAATGGGTTTCTGTTTTGAAGCCGGGGCGGATGAAGATACACACTTCCGCGCGACCAGC
CTGGAAACTCTGCGCAACATGGTGGCGGCAGGTAGCGGGATCACTTTACTGCCAGCGCTGGCTGTGCCGC
CGGAGCGCAAACGCGATGGGGTTGTTTATCTGCCGTGCATTAAGCCGGAACCACGCCGCACTATTGGCCT
GGTTTATCGTCCTGGCTCACCGCTGCGCAGCCGCTATGAGCAGCTGGCAGAGGCCATCCGCGCAAGAATG
GATGGCCATTTCGATAAAGTTTTAAAACAGGCGGTTTAACCCGGGGGATCCCATGGTACGCGTGCTAGAG
GCATCAAATAAAACGAAAGGCTCAGTCGAAAGACTGGGCCTTTCGTTTTATCTGTTGTTTGTCGGTGAAC
GCTCTCCTGAGTAGGACAAATCCGCCGCCCTAGACTAGGGCGTTCGGCTGCGGCGAGCGGTATCAGCTCA
CTCAAAGGCGGTAATACGGTTATCCACAGAATCAGGGGATAACGCAGGAAAGAACATGTGAGCAAAAGGC
CAGCAAAAGGCCAGGAACCGTAAAAAGGCCGCGTTGCTGGCGTTTTTCCATAGGCTCCGCCCCCCTGACG
AGCATCACAAAAATCGACGCTCAAGTCAGAGGTGGCGAAACCCGACAGGACTATAAAGATACCAGGCGTT
TCCCCCTGGAAGCTCCCTCGTGCGCTCTCCTGTTCCGACCCTGCCGCTTACCGGATACCTGTCCGCCTTT
CTCCCTTCGGGAAGCGTGGCGCTTTCTCATAGCTCACGCTGTAGGTATCTCAGTTCGGTGTAGGTCGTTC
GCTCCAAGCTGGGCTGTGTGCACGAACCCCCCGTTCAGCCCGACCGCTGCGCCTTATCCGGTAACTATCG
TCTTGAGTCCAACCCGGTAAGACACGACTTATCGCCACTGGCAGCAGCCACTGGTAACAGGATTAGCAGA
GCGAGGTATGTAGGCGGTGCTACAGAGTTCTTGAAGTGGTGGCCTAACTACGGCTACACTAGAAGGACAG
TATTTGGTATCTGCGCTCTGCTGAAGCCAGTTACCTTCGGAAAAAGAGTTGGTAGCTCTTGATCCGGCAA
ACAAACCACCGCTGGTAGCGGTGGTTTTTTTGTTTGCAAGCAGCAGATTACGCGCAGAAAAAAAGGATCT
CAAGAAGATCCTTTGATCTTTTCTACGGGGTCTGACGCTCAGTGGAACGAAAACTCACGTTAAGGGATTT
TGGTCATGACTAGTGCTTGGATTCTCACCAATAAAAAACGCCCGGCGGCAACCGAGCGTTCTGAACAAAT
CCAGATGGAGTTCTGAGGTCATTACTGGATCTATCAACAGGAGTCCAAGCGAGCTCGTAAACTTGGTCTG
ACAGTTACCAATGCTTAATCAGTGAGGCACCTATCTCAGCGATCTGTCTATTTCGTTCATCCATAGTTGC
CTGACTCCCCGTCGTGTAGATAACTACGATACGGGAGGGCTTACCATCTGGCCCCAGTGCTGCAATGATA
CCGCGAGACCCACGCTCACCGGCTCCAGATTTATCAGCAATAAACCAGCCAGCCGGAAGGGCCGAGCGCA
GAAGTGGTCCTGCAACTTTATCCGCCTCCATCCAGTCTATTAATTGTTGCCGGGAAGCTAGAGTAAGTAG
TTCGCCAGTTAATAGTTTGCGCAACGTTGTTGCCATTGCTACAGGCATCGTGGTGTCACGCTCGTCGTTT
GGTATGGCTTCATTCAGCTCCGGTTCCCAACGATCAAGGCGAGTTACATGATCCCCCATGTTGTGCAAAA
AAGCGGTTAGCTCCTTCGGTCCTCCGATCGTTGTCAGAAGTAAGTTGGCCGCAGTGTTATCACTCATGGT
TATGGCAGCACTGCATAATTCTCTTACTGTCATGCCATCCGTAAGATGCTTTTCTGTGACTGGTGAGTAC
TCAACCAAGTCATTCTGAGAATAGTGTATGCGGCGACCGAGTTGCTCTTGCCCGGCGTCAATACGGGATA
ATACCGCGCCACATAGCAGAACTTTAAAAGTGCTCATCATTGGAAAACGTTCTTCGGGGCGAAAACTCTC
AAGGATCTTACCGCTGTTGAGATCCAGTTCGATGTAACCCACTCGTGCACCCAACTGATCTTCAGCATCT
TTTACTTTCACCAGCGTTTCTGGGTGAGCAAAAACAGGAAGGCAAAATGCCGCAAAAAAGGGAATAAGGG
CGACACGGAAATGTTGAATACTCATACTCTTCCTTTTTCAATATTATTGAAGCATTTATCAGGGTTATTG
TCTCATGAGCGGATACATATTTGAATGTATTTAGAAAAATAAACAAATAGGGGTTCCGCGCACATTTCCC
CGAAAAGTGCCACCTGACGTCTAAGAAACCATTATTATCATGACATTAACCTATAAAAATAGGCGTATCA
CGAGGCCCTTTCGTCTTCACCTCGA
Features (pLannotate 1.2.2; 9 found; start..end, strand, type, name):
    130..837     +  CDS            mCherry: mCherry is a basic (constitutively fluorescent) red fluorescent protein published in 2004, derived from Discosoma sp.. It is reported to be a very rapidly-maturing monomer with low acid sensitivity.
    876..962     +  terminator     rrnB T1 terminator: Escherichia coli rrnB; transcription terminator T1 from the E. coli rrnB gene
    971..1042    +  CDS            sspB (fragment): SSPB_ECOLI - Experimental evidence at protein level: Swiss-Prot protein existence level 1. Also stimulates degradation of the N-terminus of RseA (residues 1-108, alone or in complex with sigma-E) by ClpX-ClpP in a non-ssrA-mediated fashion. From Escherichia coli (strain K12).
   1152..2066    +  CDS            oxyR: OXYR_ECOLI - Also known as momR, mor. Experimental evidence at protein level: Swiss-Prot protein existence level 1. Hydrogen peroxide sensor. Activates the expression of a regulon of hydrogen peroxide-inducible genes such as katG, gor, ahpC, ahpF, oxyS (a regulatory RNA), dps, fur and grxA. OxyR expression is negatively autoregulated by binding to a 43 bp region upstream of its own coding sequence. OxyR is inactivated by reduction of its essential disulfide bond by the product of GrxA, itself positively regulated by OxyR. Has also a positive regulatory effect on the production of surface prote
   2105..2191    +  terminator     rrnB T1 terminator: Escherichia coli rrnB; transcription terminator T1 from the E. coli rrnB gene
   2355..2943    -  rep_origin     ori: high-copy-number ColE1/pMB1/pBR322/pUC origin of replication
   3031..3125    -  terminator     lambda t0 terminator: transcription terminator from phage lambda
   3155..4015    -  CDS            AmpR: β-lactamase; bla; confers resistance to ampicillin, carbenicillin, and related antibiotics
   4016..4120    -  promoter       AmpR promoter: bla
