[The description below was written by a language model from this plasmid's Addgene catalogue record and pLannotate feature annotations shown in this document.]
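Description:
TJF229 is a 4,225 bp bacterial expression plasmid built on the pZE1 backbone, carrying a self-contained hydrogen peroxide sensor for Escherichia coli. It is maintained at high copy from a ColE1/pMB1-type origin of replication and selected through a β-lactamase (AmpR) gene driven by its own bla promoter. A phage lambda t0 terminator lies between the resistance gene and the origin.

The payload consists of two cassettes in the same orientation, both assembled by Gibson cloning. In the first, the oxyS promoter (oxySp) drives the monomeric red fluorescent protein mCherry, followed by an rrnB T1 terminator. In the second, the proD promoter, a constitutive insulated promoter, drives the E. coli oxyR gene, again closed by an rrnB T1 terminator. OxyR is a redox-sensitive transcription factor that is activated by hydrogen peroxide and then switches on a regulon that includes the small RNA gene oxyS. Supplying OxyR constitutively from the plasmid therefore makes red fluorescence from oxySp a readout of peroxide exposure.

The promoters themselves are not annotated in the feature table, but the unannotated regions upstream of each coding sequence are consistent with their stated positions. The automated annotation also flags a short fragment matching sspB between the first terminator and oxyR. This falls where proD is expected, and the record gives no indication that it is a functional element.

The plasmid comes from work on synthetic gene networks that compensate for crosstalk between sensing pathways. Within that work it appears to serve as the reactive-oxygen-species sensing module, although the record gives no further detail on its specific use.
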