Addgene plasmid #132575: TJF229
Purpose: pZE1-oxySp-mCherry-proD-oxyR
Depositing lab: Timothy Lu. Depositing organization: Massachusetts Institute of Technology. Publication: Gene networks that compensate for crosstalk with crosstalk. Muller IE, Rubens JR, Jun T, Graham D, Xavier R, Lu TK. Nat Commun. 2019 Sep 6;10(1):4028. doi: 10.1038/s41467-019-12021-y. PubMed 31492904.
Backbone
  Vector backbone: pZE1
  Backbone size w/o insert (bp): 2016
  Total vector size (bp): 4225
  Vector type: Bacterial Expression
Growth in bacteria
  Bacterial resistance: Ampicillin, 100 μg/mL
  Growth temperature: 37°C
  Growth strain: DH5alpha
  Copy number: High Copy
Gene/Insert 1
  Gene/Insert name: oxySp-mCherry-TermT1
  Insert size (bp): 979
  Promoter: oxySp
  Cloning method: Gibson Cloning
  Sequencing primers: 5′ AAAACAGGAAGGCAAAATGC; 3′ CAGATAGGGACGACGTGGTGTTAGCTG
Gene/Insert 2
  Gene/Insert name: proD-oxyR-TermT1
  Insert size (bp): 1230
  Promoter: proD
  Cloning method: Gibson Cloning
  Sequencing primers: 5′ ACTCCACCGGCGGCATGGAC; 3′ TGCTCACATGTTCTTTCCTGCGT
Terms and licenses: Academic/Nonprofit Terms; Industry Terms: Not Available to Industry
How to cite: TJF229 was a gift from Timothy Lu (Addgene plasmid # 132575 ; http://n2t.net/addgene:132575 ; RRID:Addgene_132575)
